Addgene plasmid #206070: cacna2d1 HA D491A pcDNA3
Purpose: expression of rat calcium channel alpha2delta-1 with a single HA tag inserted after aa549 and a D491A mutation that prevents Gabapentin binding
Depositing lab: Annette Dolphin. Depositing organization: University College London. Publication: Amino acid sensor conserved from bacteria to humans. Gumerov VM, Andrianova EP, Matilla MA, Page KM, Monteagudo-Cascales E, Dolphin AC, Krell T, Zhulin IB. Proc Natl Acad Sci U S A. 2022 Mar 8;119(10):e2110415119. doi: 10.1073/pnas.2110415119. Epub 2022 Mar 1. PubMed 35238638.
Backbone
  Vector backbone: pcDNA3
  Backbone manufacturer: Invitrogen Life Technologies
  Backbone size w/o insert (bp): 5446
  Vector type: Mammalian Expression
Growth in bacteria
  Bacterial resistance: Ampicillin, 100 μg/mL
  Growth temperature: 37°C
  Growth strain: DH5alpha
  Copy number: High Copy
Gene/Insert
  Gene/Insert name: cacna2d1 (alt name: alpha2delta-1)
  Species: R. norvegicus (rat)
  Insert size (bp): 3970
  Mutation: D491A
  Entrez Gene: Cacna2d1 (a.k.a. CCHLA2, Cacna2, DHSCCA)
  Promoter: CMV
  Cloning method: Restriction Enzyme; 5′ cloning site unknown (unknown if destroyed)
  Sequencing primers: 5′ CTGGCTAACTAGAGAACC; 3′ GCATTTAGGTGACACTATAG
Resource information
  A portion of this plasmid was derived from a plasmid made by: Kevin Campbell
Terms and licenses: Academic/Nonprofit Terms; Industry Terms: Not Available to Industry
How to cite: cacna2d1 HA D491A pcDNA3 was a gift from Annette Dolphin (Addgene plasmid # 206070 ; http://n2t.net/addgene:206070 ; RRID:Addgene_206070)
