[The description below was written by a language model from this plasmid's Addgene catalogue record and pLannotate feature annotations shown in this document.]
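Description:
cacna2d1 HA D491A pcDNA3 is a mammalian expression plasmid built on the Invitrogen pcDNA3 backbone that carries the rat Cacna2d1 cDNA, encoding the alpha2delta-1 auxiliary subunit of voltage-gated calcium channels. In the sequenced record of about 9.1 kb, the open reading frame sits downstream of the human cytomegalovirus immediate-early enhancer and promoter and is followed by the bovine growth hormone polyadenylation signal, an arrangement that gives strong constitutive transcription in transfected mammalian cells. T7 and SP6 phage promoters flank the insert and can serve for in vitro transcription or as sequencing primer sites. According to the catalogue entry, the coding sequence has two modifications: a single HA epitope tag inserted internally after residue 549, which allows antibody detection of the protein, and a D491A point substitution that prevents gabapentin binding. The automated annotation does not mark the tag or the mutation separately. A short match to an HIV-1 LTR next to the CMV promoter is most likely an annotation artefact and not a functional viral element.

The plasmid is propagated in E. coli through a high-copy ColE1/pUC-type origin, with selection by ampicillin via the beta-lactamase gene. An f1 origin is also present and permits single-stranded DNA production. For mammalian cells, an SV40 early promoter drives a neomycin phosphotransferase cassette ending in the SV40 polyadenylation signal, which allows G418 selection of stable transfectants. Small lac-region, ble and bom fragments are backbone remnants. The construct is suited to heterologous expression studies that compare this ligand-binding-deficient subunit with wild-type alpha2delta-1, for example to examine how the amino acid and gabapentin binding site contributes to the function of the subunit.
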