Features (pLannotate 1.2.2; 21 found; start..end, strand, type, name):
    115..444     +  promoter       SV40 promoter: SV40 enhancer and early promoter
    511..1302    +  CDS            neo: KKA2_KLEPN - Also known as kan, nptII. Experimental evidence at protein level: Swiss-Prot protein existence level 1. Resistance to kanamycin, neomycin, paromomycin, ribostamycin, butirosin and gentamicin B. From Klebsiella pneumoniae.
   1326..1484    +  CDS            ble (fragment): BLE_KLEPN - Experimental evidence at protein level: Swiss-Prot protein existence level 1. Binding protein with a strong affinity to the bleomycin family of antibiotics. Binds to CL990; an antimitotic-antibiotic compound. From Klebsiella pneumoniae.
   1479..1600    +  polyA_signal   SV40 poly(A) signal: SV40 polyadenylation signal
   1673..1689    -  protein_bind   lac operator: The lac repressor binds to the lac operator to inhibit transcription in E. coli. This inhibition can be relieved by adding lactose or isopropyl-β-D-thiogalactopyranoside (IPTG). lac repressor encoded by lacI
   1697..1727    -  promoter       lac promoter: promoter for the E. coli lac operon
   1742..1763    -  protein_bind   CAP binding site: CAP binding activates transcription in the presence of cAMP. E. coli catabolite activator protein
   1776..1868    -  CDS            lacI (fragment): lac repressor; lacI; The lac repressor binds to the lac operator to inhibit transcription in E. coli. This inhibition can be relieved by adding lactose or isopropyl-β-D-thiogalactopyranoside (IPTG).
   2051..2639    -  rep_origin     ori: high-copy-number ColE1/pMB1/pBR322/pUC origin of replication
   2810..3670    -  CDS            AmpR: β-lactamase; bla; confers resistance to ampicillin, carbenicillin, and related antibiotics
   3671..3775    -  promoter       AmpR promoter: bla
   3834..3886    -  misc_feature   bom (fragment): basis of mobility region from pBR322
   4041..4420    +  enhancer       CMV enhancer: human cytomegalovirus immediate early enhancer
   4421..4624    +  promoter       CMV promoter: human cytomegalovirus (CMV) immediate early promoter
   4620..4653    +  LTR            5' LTR (truncated) (fragment): truncated 5' long terminal repeat (LTR) from HIV-1
   4669..4687    +  promoter       T7 promoter: promoter for bacteriophage T7 RNA polymerase
   4764..8063    +  CDS            Cacna2d1: CA2D1_RAT - Also known as Cacnl2a, Cchl2a. Experimental evidence at protein level: Swiss-Prot protein existence level 1. The alpha-2/delta subunit of voltage-dependent calcium channels regulates calcium current density and activation/inactivation kinetics of the calcium channel. Plays an important role in excitation- contraction coupling (By similarity). From Rattus norvegicus (Rat).
   8488..8506    -  promoter       SP6 promoter: promoter for bacteriophage SP6 RNA polymerase
   8532..8756    +  polyA_signal   bGH poly(A) signal: bovine growth hormone polyadenylation signal
   8760..8781    +  promoter       SV40 promoter (fragment): SV40 enhancer and early promoter
   8802..101     +  rep_origin     f1 ori (across the origin) (sequence partly withheld): f1 bacteriophage origin of replication; arrow indicates direction of (+) strand synthesis
>Addgene plasmid #206070 | cacna2d1 HA D491A pcDNA3 | addgene full sequence | sequence record 406770 | Addgene NGS Result
CAACCCTATCTCGGTCTATTCTTTTGATTTATAAGGGATTTTGCCGATTTCGGCCTATTGGTTAAAAAAT
GAGCTGATTTAACAAAAATTTAACGCGAATTAATTCTGTGGAATGTGTGTCAGTTAGGGTGTGGAAAGTC
CCCAGGCTCCCCAGCAGGCAGAAGTATGCAAAGCATGCATCTCAATTAGTCAGCAACCAGGTGTGGAAAG
TCCCCAGGCTCCCCAGCAGGCAGAAGTATGCAAAGCATGCATCTCAATTAGTCAGCAACCATAGTCCCGC
CCCTAACTCCGCCCATCCCGCCCCTAACTCCGCCCAGTTCCGCCCATTCTCCGCCCCATGGCTGACTAAT
TTTTTTTATTTATGCAGAGGCCGAGGCCGCCTCTGCCTCTGAGCTATTCCAGAAGTAGTGAGGAGGCTTT
TTTGGAGGCCTAGGCTTTTGCAAAAAGCTCCCGGGAGCTTGTATATCCATTTTCGGATCTGATCAAGAGA
CAGGATGAGGATCGTTTCGCATGATTGAACAAGATGGATTGCACGCAGGTTCTCCGGCCGCTTGGGTGGA
GAGGCTATTCGGCTATGACTGGGCACAACAGACAATCGGCTGCTCTGATGCCGCCGTGTTCCGGCTGTCA
GCGCAGGGGCGCCCGGTTCTTTTTGTCAAGACCGACCTGTCCGGTGCCCTGAATGAACTGCAGGACGAGG
CAGCGCGGCTATCGTGGCTGGCCACGACGGGCGTTCCTTGCGCAGCTGTGCTCGACGTTGTCACTGAAGC
GGGAAGGGACTGGCTGCTATTGGGCGAAGTGCCGGGGCAGGATCTCCTGTCATCTCACCTTGCTCCTGCC
GAGAAAGTATCCATCATGGCTGATGCAATGCGGCGGCTGCATACGCTTGATCCGGCTACCTGCCCATTCG
ACCACCAAGCGAAACATCGCATCGAGCGAGCACGTACTCGGATGGAAGCCGGTCTTGTCGATCAGGATGA
TCTGGACGAAGAGCATCAGGGGCTCGCGCCAGCCGAACTGTTCGCCAGGCTCAAGGCGCGCATGCCCGAC
GGCGAGGATCTCGTCGTGACCCATGGCGATGCCTGCTTGCCGAATATCATGGTGGAAAATGGCCGCTTTT
CTGGATTCATCGACTGTGGCCGGCTGGGTGTGGCGGACCGCTATCAGGACATAGCGTTGGCTACCCGTGA
TATTGCTGAAGAGCTTGGCGGCGAATGGGCTGACCGCTTCCTCGTGCTTTACGGTATCGCCGCTCCCGAT
TCGCAGCGCATCGCCTTCTATCGCCTTCTTGACGAGTTCTTCTGAGCGGGACTCTGGGGTTCGAAATGAC
CGACCAAGCGACGCCCAACCTGCCATCACGAGATTTCGATTCCACCGCCGCCTTCTATGAAAGGTTGGGC
TTCGGAATCGTTTTCCGGGACGCCGGCTGGATGATCCTCCAGCGCGGGGATCTCATGCTGGAGTTCTTCG
CCCACCCCAACTTGTTTATTGCAGCTTATAATGGTTACAAATAAAGCAATAGCATCACAAATTTCACAAA
TAAAGCATTTTTTTCACTGCATTCTAGTTGTGGTTTGTCCAAACTCATCAATGTATCTTATCATGTCTGT
ATACCGTCGACCTCTAGCTAGAGCTTGGCGTAATCATGGTCATAGCTGTTTCCTGTGTGAAATTGTTATC
CGCTCACAATTCCACACAACATACGAGCCGGAAGCATAAAGTGTAAAGCCTGGGGTGCCTAATGAGTGAG
CTAACTCACATTAATTGCGTTGCGCTCACTGCCCGCTTTCCAGTCGGGAAACCTGTCGTGCCAGCTGCAT
TAATGAATCGGCCAACGCGCGGGGAGAGGCGGTTTGCGTATTGGGCGCTCTTCCGCTTCCTCGCTCACTG
ACTCGCTGCGCTCGGTCGTTCGGCTGCGGCGAGCGGTATCAGCTCACTCAAAGGCGGTAATACGGTTATC
CACAGAATCAGGGGATAACGCAGGAAAGAACATGTGAGCAAAAGGCCAGCAAAAGGCCAGGAACCGTAAA
AAGGCCGCGTTGCTGGCGTTTTTCCATAGGCTCCGCCCCCCTGACGAGCATCACAAAAATCGACGCTCAA
GTCAGAGGTGGCGAAACCCGACAGGACTATAAAGATACCAGGCGTTTCCCCCTGGAAGCTCCCTCGTGCG
CTCTCCTGTTCCGACCCTGCCGCTTACCGGATACCTGTCCGCCTTTCTCCCTTCGGGAAGCGTGGCGCTT
TCTCATAGCTCACGCTGTAGGTATCTCAGTTCGGTGTAGGTCGTTCGCTCCAAGCTGGGCTGTGTGCACG
AACCCCCCGTTCAGCCCGACCGCTGCGCCTTATCCGGTAACTATCGTCTTGAGTCCAACCCGGTAAGACA
CGACTTATCGCCACTGGCAGCAGCCACTGGTAACAGGATTAGCAGAGCGAGGTATGTAGGCGGTGCTACA
GAGTTCTTGAAGTGGTGGCCTAACTACGGCTACACTAGAAGAACAGTATTTGGTATCTGCGCTCTGCTGA
AGCCAGTTACCTTCGGAAAAAGAGTTGGTAGCTCTTGATCCGGCAAACAAACCACCGCTGGTAGCGGTGG
TTTTTTTGTTTGCAAGCAGCAGATTACGCGCAGAAAAAAAGGATCTCAAGAAGATCCTTTGATCTTTTCT
ACGGGGTCTGACGCTCAGTGGAACGAAAACTCACGTTAAGGGATTTTGGTCATGAGATTATCAAAAAGGA
TCTTCACCTAGATCCTTTTAAATTAAAAATGAAGTTTTAAATCAATCTAAAGTATATATGAGTAAACTTG
GTCTGACAGTTACCAATGCTTAATCAGTGAGGCACCTATCTCAGCGATCTGTCTATTTCGTTCATCCATA
GTTGCCTGACTCCCCGTCGTGTAGATAACTACGATACGGGAGGGCTTACCATCTGGCCCCAGTGCTGCAA
TGATACCGCGAGACCCACGCTCACCGGCTCCAGATTTATCAGCAATAAACCAGCCAGCCGGAAGGGCCGA
GCGCAGAAGTGGTCCTGCAACTTTATCCGCCTCCATCCAGTCTATTAATTGTTGCCGGGAAGCTAGAGTA
AGTAGTTCGCCAGTTAATAGTTTGCGCAACGTTGTTGCCATTGCTACAGGCATCGTGGTGTCACGCTCGT
CGTTTGGTATGGCTTCATTCAGCTCCGGTTCCCAACGATCAAGGCGAGTTACATGATCCCCCATGTTGTG
CAAAAAAGCGGTTAGCTCCTTCGGTCCTCCGATCGTTGTCAGAAGTAAGTTGGCCGCAGTGTTATCACTC
ATGGTTATGGCAGCACTGCATAATTCTCTTACTGTCATGCCATCCGTAAGATGCTTTTCTGTGACTGGTG
AGTACTCAACCAAGTCATTCTGAGAATAGTGTATGCGGCGACCGAGTTGCTCTTGCCCGGCGTCAATACG
GGATAATACCGCGCCACATAGCAGAACTTTAAAAGTGCTCATCATTGGAAAACGTTCTTCGGGGCGAAAA
CTCTCAAGGATCTTACCGCTGTTGAGATCCAGTTCGATGTAACCCACTCGTGCACCCAACTGATCTTCAG
CATCTTTTACTTTCACCAGCGTTTCTGGGTGAGCAAAAACAGGAAGGCAAAATGCCGCAAAAAAGGGAAT
AAGGGCGACACGGAAATGTTGAATACTCATACTCTTCCTTTTTCAATATTATTGAAGCATTTATCAGGGT
TATTGTCTCATGAGCGGATACATATTTGAATGTATTTAGAAAAATAAACAAATAGGGGTTCCGCGCACAT
TTCCCCGAAAAGTGCCACCTGACGTCGACGGATCGGGAGATCTCCCGATCCCCTATGGTGCACTCTCAGT
ACAATCTGCTCTGATGCCGCATAGTTAAGCCAGTATCTGCTCCCTGCTTGTGTGTTGGAGGTCGCTGAGT
AGTGCGCGAGCAAAATTTAAGCTACAACAAGGCAAGGCTTGACCGACAATTGCATGAAGAATCTGCTTAG
GGTTAGGCGTTTTGCGCTGCTTCGCGATGTACGGGCCAGATATACGCGTTGACATTGATTATTGACTAGT
TATTAATAGTAATCAATTACGGGGTCATTAGTTCATAGCCCATATATGGAGTTCCGCGTTACATAACTTA
CGGTAAATGGCCCGCCTGGCTGACCGCCCAACGACCCCCGCCCATTGACGTCAATAATGACGTATGTTCC
CATAGTAACGCCAATAGGGACTTTCCATTGACGTCAATGGGTGGAGTATTTACGGTAAACTGCCCACTTG
GCAGTACATCAAGTGTATCATATGCCAAGTACGCCCCCTATTGACGTCAATGACGGTAAATGGCCCGCCT
GGCATTATGCCCAGTACATGACCTTATGGGACTTTCCTACTTGGCAGTACATCTACGTATTAGTCATCGC
TATTACCATGGTGATGCGGTTTTGGCAGTACATCAATGGGCGTGGATAGCGGTTTGACTCACGGGGATTT
CCAAGTCTCCACCCCATTGACGTCAATGGGAGTTTGTTTTGGCACCAAAATCAACGGGACTTTCCAAAAT
GTCGTAACAACTCCGCCCCATTGACGCAAATGGGCGGTAGGCGTGTACGGTGGGAGGTCTATATAAGCAG
AGCTCTCTGGCTAACTAGAGAACCCACTGCTTACTGGCTTATCGAAATTAATACGACTCACTATAGGGAG
ACCCAAGCTTGGTACCGAGCTCGGATCCACTAGTAACGGCCGCCAGTGTGCTGGAATTCTGCAGATCGCG
AAGATGGCTGCTGGCTGCCTGCTGGCCTTGACTCTGACACTTTTCCAATCTTGGCTGATCGGCCCCTCGA
GCGAGGAGCCCTTCCCTTCGCCCGTCACTATCAAGTCATGGGTGGATAAAATGCAGGAAGACCTTGTCAC
ACTGGCAAAGACAGCAAGTGGAGTGACTCAGCTTGCTGACATTTATGAAAAATACCAAGATTTGTATACT
GTGGAGCCAAATAATGCACGCCAACTGGTTGAAATTGCAGCTAGAGACATTGAGAAACTTCTGAGCAACA
GATCTAAAGCCCTGGTGCGCCTGGCTATGGAAGCAGAGAAAGTCCAAGCCGCCCACCAATGGAGGGAAGA
TTTTGCAAGCAACGAAGTTGTCTACTACAACGCTAAAGACGATCTTGATCCTGAAAGAAATGAGAGTGAG
TCAGGCAGCCAACGGATTAAACCTGTTTTCATCGAAGACGCTAATTTTGGACGCCAGATATCCTATCAAC
ATGCAGCGGTCCATATTCCCACGGACATCTATGAGGGCTCAACCATAGTGTTAAACGAACTCAACTGGAC
AAGTGCCTTAGATGAAGTTTTCAAAAGAAATCGAGATGAAGACCCTACATTGCTGTGGCAAGTGTTTGGC
AGCGCCACCGGCCTGGCCCGATATTATCCAGCTTCTCCGTGGGTGGATAACAGCAGAACTCCAAACAAGA
TCGATCTCTACGATGTACGCAGAAGACCATGGTACATCCAGGGAGCTGCATCCCCCAAAGACATGCTCAT
TCTGGTGGACGTGAGTGGAAGTGTGAGCGGATTGACTCTGAAACTCATCCGGACATCTGTCTCTGAGATG
TTAGAAACCCTTTCCGATGATGATTTCGTGAATGTAGCTTCATTTAACAGCAATGCTCAGGATGTGAGTT
GTTTCCAGCACCTGGTTCAAGCGAATGTAAGGAACAAGAAGGTGCTGAAGGATGCGGTGAATAACATCAC
AGCAAAGGGGATAACAGATTACAAGAAAGGCTTTAGCTTCGCGTTTGAACAGCTACTTAATTATAATGTT
TCCAGAGCCAATTGTAATAAGATCATCATGTTATTCACGGATGGAGGAGAAGAGAGAGCCCAGGAGATAT
TTGCCAAGTACAATAAAGACAAAAAAGTCCGCGTGTTTACATTTTCTGTTGGTCAACATAATTATGACAG
AGGACCTATTCAGTGGATGGCTTGTGAAAACAAAGGTTATTATTATGAGATTCCCTCTATTGGTGCAATA
AGAATCAATACTCAGGAATATCTAGATGTTCTGGGAAGACCAATGGTTTTAGCCGGGGACAAAGCAAAGC
AAGTCCAGTGGACAAATGTGTATTTGGATGCTCTGGAGCTGGGACTTGTCATTACTGGAACTCTACCGGT
CTTCAACGTCACTGGCCAGTCTGAAAATAAGACTAACTTGAAGAACCAGTTGATTCTTGGTGTGATGGGC
GTTGCTGTGTCTCTGGAAGATATTAAGAGATTGACACCACGTTTTACACTGTGCCCCAACGGTTACTATT
TTGCAATCGATCCTAATGGTTATGTCTTACTGCATCCAAATCTTCAGCCAAAGAACCCCAAATCTCAGGA
GCCGGTCACACTGGATTTTCTCGATGCTGAGTTAGAGAATTACCCTTACGACGTCCCTGACTACGCCGAT
ATTAAAGTGGAGATTCGAAATAAAATGATAGACGGAGAAAGTGGAGAAAAAACATTCAGAACTCTGGTCA
AATCTCAAGATGAGAGATATATTGACAAAGGAAATCGAACATACACATGGACACCTGTCAATGGCACAGA
TTACAGTTTGGCCTTGGTATTGCCAACCTACAGTTTTTACTATATAAAAGCCAAAATAGAAGAGACAATA
ACTCAGGCCAGATCAAAAAAGGGGAAAATGAAGGATTCAGAAACCCTGAAGCCAGACAATTTTGAAGAAT
CTGGCTACACTTTCATAGCACCAAGGGAATACTGCAATGACCTGAAACCTTCAGATAATAACACTGAATT
TCTTTTAAATTTCAATGAATTTATTGATAGGAAAACTCCAAACAACCCTTCCTGTAATACAGATTTGATT
AATAGAATCTTGCTGGATGCGGGTTTTACAAATGAACTTGTCCAAAATTATTGGAGTAAACAGAAAAATA
TCAAAGGAGTGAAGGCACGCTTTGTGGTGACTGATGGCGGAATTACAAGAGTTTACCCCAAAGAGGCTGG
AGAAAACTGGCAAGAGAACCCAGAGACGTATGAGGACAGCTTCTACAAACGGAGCCTAGATAACGATAAC
TACGTTTTCACTGCGCCCTACTTCAACAAAAGTGGACCTGGTGCCTATGAATCTGGAATTATGGTAAGCA
AAGCTGTAGAACTGTACATCCAAGGAAAACTTCTTAAGCCTGCAGTTGTGGGAATTAAAATTGACGTAAA
CTCCTGGATAGAAAATTTTACCAAAACTTCAATCAGGGATCCGTGTGCTGGTCCAGTTTGTGACTGCAAA
AGAAACAGTGATGTAATGGACTGTGTCATTCTAGATGATGGTGGATTTCTTCTGATGGCCAATCATGATG
ATTACACTAATCAGATTGGACGTTTTTTTGGAGAGATTGACCCGAGCATGATGAGACACCTGGTTAATAT
ATCACTTTATGCATTCAATAAATCATATGACTATCAGTCTGTGTGTGATCCAGGGGCAGCACCAAAGCAA
GGAGCAGGACATCGCTCAGCCTATGTGCCATCAATTACAGACATACTCCAGATTGGCTGGTGGGCCACTG
CTGCCGCCTGGTCTATTCTCCAGCAGCTACTCTTGAGTTTGACATTTCCACGGCTCCTTGAGGCAGTTGA
AATGGAAGAGGATGACTTCACAGCTTCCCTGTCTAAGCAGAGCTGCATCACAGAACAAACTCAGTACTTC
TTCAAGAACGATACTAAATCATTCAGTGGTTTACTGGACTGTGGAAACTGTTCCAGGATCTTTCATGTTG
AGAAGCTTATGAACACCAACCTAGTGTTCATAATGGTGGAGAGCAAGGGAACATGTCCGTGTGACACGCG
GCTGCTCATGCAAGCAGAACAGACTTCTGATGGTCCAGATCCTTGCGACATGGTTAAGCAGCCCAGATAC
CGAAAAGGACCTGATGTCTGCTTTGATAACAATGTGCTGGAGGATTATACCGACTGTGGTGGTGTTTCTG
GATTAAACCCTTCCTTATGGTCTATCTTTGGACTCCAATTTATACTCCTTTGGCTGGTATCTGGCAGCAG
ACACTATCTATGGTGACCCTCTAAACCCATGATCTGCAACTTAATTCCATGCCCTGCCAAAACATGAGCC
CTCAGTTACATTAAAATAGAGCCCGTTGAAGAAGCTCCACAGAACCTTAGCTGGGCCTCTACCCTGATGT
AACTGTGAGGCTTAGATTCCTGACCATCGCTGGCTGCATGTCAGGGTGTTGGAAACTGAAACTCGTGTGA
ACATGCTGCATCATCTGTGTCCAACATCAAAGCAAAGCTCTACTCATTCTCTGTGGGAGGTTTGGGAGTT
CGCTGTTGCACTGTTGGAGATTACGTGGAAAAGGCTCCCCCACGCAGGCCTTATGAAAAGAAGCAGTCTT
GACTTTGACCTAGCATTTCAACCTGCTGCAGTTTTACCAAGCCGAATTCGCATGCGGCCGCTCGAGCATG
CATCTAGAGGGCCCTATTCTATAGTGTCACCTAAATGCTAGAGCTCGCTGATCAGCCTCGACTGTGCCTT
CTAGTTGCCAGCCATCTGTTGTTTGCCCCTCCCCCGTGCCTTCCTTGACCCTGGAAGGTGCCACTCCCAC
TGTCCTTTCCTAATAAAATGAGGAAATTGCATCGCATTGTCTGAGTAGGTGTCATTCTATTCTGGGGGGT
GGGGTGGGGCAGGACAGCAAGGGGGAGGATTGGGAAGACAATAGCAGGCATGCTGGGGATGCGGTGGGCT
CTATGGCTTCTGAGGCGGAAAGAACCAGCTGGGGCTCTAGGGGGTATCCCC
[124 nt withheld, positions 8802-8925]
C
[91 nt withheld, positions 8927-9017]
A
[49 nt withheld, positions 9019-9067]
CCTTTGACGTTGGAGTCCACGTTCTTT
[35 nt withheld, positions 9095-9129]
